Addgene plasmid #72381: pJK691
Purpose: Produces Escherichia coli BolA, N-terminal His6 tag (H6EcBolA)
Depositing lab: T. J. Kappock. Depositing organization: Purdue University.
Backbone
  Vector backbone: pET28a
  Backbone size w/o insert (bp): 5369
  Total vector size (bp): 5651
  Vector type: Bacterial Expression
Growth in bacteria
  Bacterial resistance: Kanamycin, 50 μg/mL
  Growth temperature: 37°C
  Growth strain: DH5alpha
  Copy number: High Copy
Gene/Insert
  Gene/Insert name: stationary-phase morphogene, transcriptional repressor for mreB; also regulator for dacA, dacC, and ampC
  Species: Escherichia coli str. K-12 substr. MG1655
  GenBank ID: NP_414969.4 AAC73538.2
  Entrez Gene: bolA (a.k.a. b0435, ECK0429, JW5060)
  Promoter: T7
  Tag / fusion protein: His6 (N terminal on backbone)
  Cloning method: Restriction Enzyme; 5′ cloning site NdeI (not destroyed); 3′ cloning site BamHI (not destroyed)
  Sequencing primers: 5′ T7 promoter; 3′ T7 terminator
Terms and licenses: Academic/Nonprofit Terms; Industry Terms: Not Available to Industry
How to cite: pJK691 was a gift from T. J. Kappock (Addgene plasmid # 72381 ; http://n2t.net/addgene:72381 ; RRID:Addgene_72381)
