[The description below was written by a language model from this plasmid's Addgene catalogue record and pLannotate feature annotations shown in this document.]
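Description:
pJK691 is a bacterial expression plasmid built on the pET28a backbone for producing Escherichia coli BolA with an N-terminal hexahistidine tag (H6EcBolA). The 5,651 bp construct carries a kanamycin resistance gene (aminoglycoside phosphotransferase) for selection, a ColE1/pMB1-type origin of replication with the adjacent bom and rop elements inherited from pBR322, and an f1 phage origin. The catalogue lists it as high copy, although the annotated rop gene normally restrains copy number in this plasmid family.

The bolA coding sequence from E. coli K-12 MG1655 was inserted between the NdeI and BamHI sites, both of which are retained. It sits downstream of a T7 promoter, a lac operator and the T7 gene 10 ribosome binding site, and is followed by the T7 terminator. A plasmid-borne lacI gene with its own promoter supplies lac repressor, so expression is held off until it is induced with IPTG in a host that provides T7 RNA polymerase. The backbone-encoded leader places the His tag and a thrombin cleavage site directly upstream of BolA, allowing metal-affinity purification and, if wanted, proteolytic removal of the tag. The short His-tag and solubility-tag fragments annotated after the insert appear to be residual pET28a polylinker and terminator-region sequence. The catalogue lists only an N-terminal tag, so they are presumably not part of the expressed protein.

BolA is a stationary-phase morphogene and stress-responsive transcriptional regulator that affects cell shape and division through genes such as mreB, dacA, dacC and ampC. The plasmid is intended for recombinant production of the tagged protein. The record does not specify the downstream experiments.
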