Features (pLannotate 1.2.2; 21 found; start..end, strand, type, name):
     12..467     +  rep_origin     f1 ori (sequence partly withheld): f1 bacteriophage origin of replication; arrow indicates direction of (+) strand synthesis
    494..551     +  promoter       AmpR promoter (fragment): bla
    560..1375    -  CDS            KanR: aminoglycoside phosphotransferase; aph(3')-Ia; confers resistance to kanamycin in bacteria or G418 (Geneticin®) in eukaryotes
   1497..2085    +  rep_origin     ori: high-copy-number ColE1/pMB1/pBR322/pUC origin of replication
   2271..2413    -  misc_feature   bom: basis of mobility region from pBR322
   2515..2706    -  CDS            rop: Rop protein, which maintains plasmids at low copy number; rop
   2723..3103    +  CDS            YPB1_ECOLX: Protein predicted: Swiss-Prot protein existence level 4. From Escherichia coli.
   3175..3466    -  CDS            TcR (fragment): tetracycline efflux protein; tet; confers resistance to tetracycline
   3481..3502    -  protein_bind   CAP binding site: CAP binding activates transcription in the presence of cAMP. E. coli catabolite activator protein
   3515..4597    -  CDS            lacI: lac repressor; lacI; The lac repressor binds to the lac operator to inhibit transcription in E. coli. This inhibition can be relieved by adding lactose or isopropyl-β-D-thiogalactopyranoside (IPTG).
   4598..4675    -  promoter       lacI promoter: lacI
   4683..4962    -  CDS            TcR (fragment): tetracycline efflux protein; tet; confers resistance to tetracycline
   4984..5002    +  promoter       T7 promoter: promoter for bacteriophage T7 RNA polymerase
   5003..5027    +  protein_bind   lac operator: The lac repressor binds to the lac operator to inhibit transcription in E. coli. This inhibition can be relieved by adding lactose or isopropyl-β-D-thiogalactopyranoside (IPTG). lac repressor encoded by lacI
   5042..5064    +  RBS            RBS: efficient ribosome binding site from bacteriophage T7 gene 10 (Olins and Rangwala, 1989)
   5083..5099    +  CDS            capTEV™ (fragment): composite tag for in vivo biotinylation, TEV protease cleavage, and 6xHis tagging
   5110..5127    +  CDS            thrombin site: thrombin recognition and cleavage site
   5131..5445    +  CDS            bolA: BOLA_ECOLI - Experimental evidence at protein level: Swiss-Prot protein existence level 1. Transcriptional regulator that plays an important role in general stress response. Has many effects on cell morphology, cell growth and cell division. Acts by regulating the transcription of many genes, including dacA (PBP-5), dacC (PBP-6), ampC and mreB. Probably involved in the coordination of genes that adapt the cell physiology in order to enhance cell adaptation and survival under stress conditions. Essential for normal cell morphology in stationary phase and under conditions of starvation (PubMed:1
   5495..5512    +  CDS            9xHis (fragment): 9xHis affinity tag
   5522..5571    +  CDS            SET1 (fragment): solubility-enhancement tag derived from T7 phage gene 10B
   5579..5626    +  terminator     T7 terminator: transcription terminator for bacteriophage T7 RNA polymerase
>Addgene plasmid #72381 | pJK691 | depositor full sequence | sequence record 134006 | pJK691 sequence 5651 bps
TGGCGAATGGG
[124 nt withheld, positions 12-135]
C
[91 nt withheld, positions 137-227]
A
[49 nt withheld, positions 229-277]
CCTTTGACGTTGGAGTCCACGTTCTTT
[37 nt withheld, positions 305-341]
ACCCTATCTCGGTCTATTCTTTTGATTTATAAGGGATTTTGCCGATTTCGGCCTATTGGTTAAAAAATGA
GCTGATTTAACAAAAATTTAACGCGAATTTTAACAAAATATTAACGTTTACAATTTCAGGTGGCACTTTT
CGGGGAAATGTGCGCGGAACCCCTATTTGTTTATTTTTCTAAATACATTCAAATATGTATCCGCTCATGA
ATTAATTCTTAGAAAAACTCATCGAGCATCAAATGAAACTGCAATTTATTCATATCAGGATTATCAATAC
CATATTTTTGAAAAAGCCGTTTCTGTAATGAAGGAGAAAACTCACCGAGGCAGTTCCATAGGATGGCAAG
ATCCTGGTATCGGTCTGCGATTCCGACTCGTCCAACATCAATACAACCTATTAATTTCCCCTCGTCAAAA
ATAAGGTTATCAAGTGAGAAATCACCATGAGTGACGACTGAATCCGGTGAGAATGGCAAAAGTTTATGCA
TTTCTTTCCAGACTTGTTCAACAGGCCAGCCATTACGCTCGTCATCAAAATCACTCGCATCAACCAAACC
GTTATTCATTCGTGATTGCGCCTGAGCGAGACGAAATACGCGATCGCTGTTAAAAGGACAATTACAAACA
GGAATCGAATGCAACCGGCGCAGGAACACTGCCAGCGCATCAACAATATTTTCACCTGAATCAGGATATT
CTTCTAATACCTGGAATGCTGTTTTCCCGGGGATCGCAGTGGTGAGTAACCATGCATCATCAGGAGTACG
GATAAAATGCTTGATGGTCGGAAGAGGCATAAATTCCGTCAGCCAGTTTAGTCTGACCATCTCATCTGTA
ACATCATTGGCAACGCTACCTTTGCCATGTTTCAGAAACAACTCTGGCGCATCGGGCTTCCCATACAATC
GATAGATTGTCGCACCTGATTGCCCGACATTATCGCGAGCCCATTTATACCCATATAAATCAGCATCCAT
GTTGGAATTTAATCGCGGCCTAGAGCAAGACGTTTCCCGTTGAATATGGCTCATAACACCCCTTGTATTA
CTGTTTATGTAAGCAGACAGTTTTATTGTTCATGACCAAAATCCCTTAACGTGAGTTTTCGTTCCACTGA
GCGTCAGACCCCGTAGAAAAGATCAAAGGATCTTCTTGAGATCCTTTTTTTCTGCGCGTAATCTGCTGCT
TGCAAACAAAAAAACCACCGCTACCAGCGGTGGTTTGTTTGCCGGATCAAGAGCTACCAACTCTTTTTCC
GAAGGTAACTGGCTTCAGCAGAGCGCAGATACCAAATACTGTCCTTCTAGTGTAGCCGTAGTTAGGCCAC
CACTTCAAGAACTCTGTAGCACCGCCTACATACCTCGCTCTGCTAATCCTGTTACCAGTGGCTGCTGCCA
GTGGCGATAAGTCGTGTCTTACCGGGTTGGACTCAAGACGATAGTTACCGGATAAGGCGCAGCGGTCGGG
CTGAACGGGGGGTTCGTGCACACAGCCCAGCTTGGAGCGAACGACCTACACCGAACTGAGATACCTACAG
CGTGAGCTATGAGAAAGCGCCACGCTTCCCGAAGGGAGAAAGGCGGACAGGTATCCGGTAAGCGGCAGGG
TCGGAACAGGAGAGCGCACGAGGGAGCTTCCAGGGGGAAACGCCTGGTATCTTTATAGTCCTGTCGGGTT
TCGCCACCTCTGACTTGAGCGTCGATTTTTGTGATGCTCGTCAGGGGGGCGGAGCCTATGGAAAAACGCC
AGCAACGCGGCCTTTTTACGGTTCCTGGCCTTTTGCTGGCCTTTTGCTCACATGTTCTTTCCTGCGTTAT
CCCCTGATTCTGTGGATAACCGTATTACCGCCTTTGAGTGAGCTGATACCGCTCGCCGCAGCCGAACGAC
CGAGCGCAGCGAGTCAGTGAGCGAGGAAGCGGAAGAGCGCCTGATGCGGTATTTTCTCCTTACGCATCTG
TGCGGTATTTCACACCGCATATATGGTGCACTCTCAGTACAATCTGCTCTGATGCCGCATAGTTAAGCCA
GTATACACTCCGCTATCGCTACGTGACTGGGTCATGGCTGCGCCCCGACACCCGCCAACACCCGCTGACG
CGCCCTGACGGGCTTGTCTGCTCCCGGCATCCGCTTACAGACAAGCTGTGACCGTCTCCGGGAGCTGCAT
GTGTCAGAGGTTTTCACCGTCATCACCGAAACGCGCGAGGCAGCTGCGGTAAAGCTCATCAGCGTGGTCG
TGAAGCGATTCACAGATGTCTGCCTGTTCATCCGCGTCCAGCTCGTTGAGTTTCTCCAGAAGCGTTAATG
TCTGGCTTCTGATAAAGCGGGCCATGTTAAGGGCGGTTTTTTCCTGTTTGGTCACTGATGCCTCCGTGTA
AGGGGGATTTCTGTTCATGGGGGTAATGATACCGATGAAACGAGAGAGGATGCTCACGATACGGGTTACT
GATGATGAACATGCCCGGTTACTGGAACGTTGTGAGGGTAAACAACTGGCGGTATGGATGCGGCGGGACC
AGAGAAAAATCACTCAGGGTCAATGCCAGCGCTTCGTTAATACAGATGTAGGTGTTCCACAGGGTAGCCA
GCAGCATCCTGCGATGCAGATCCGGAACATAATGGTGCAGGGCGCTGACTTCCGCGTTTCCAGACTTTAC
GAAACACGGAAACCGAAGACCATTCATGTTGTTGCTCAGGTCGCAGACGTTTTGCAGCAGCAGTCGCTTC
ACGTTCGCTCGCGTATCGGTGATTCATTCTGCTAACCAGTAAGGCAACCCCGCCAGCCTAGCCGGGTCCT
CAACGACAGGAGCACGATCATGCGCACCCGTGGGGCCGCCATGCCGGCGATAATGGCCTGCTTCTCGCCG
AAACGTTTGGTGGCGGGACCAGTGACGAAGGCTTGAGCGAGGGCGTGCAAGATTCCGAATACCGCAAGCG
ACAGGCCGATCATCGTCGCGCTCCAGCGAAAGCGGTCCTCGCCGAAAATGACCCAGAGCGCTGCCGGCAC
CTGTCCTACGAGTTGCATGATAAAGAAGACAGTCATAAGTGCGGCGACGATAGTCATGCCCCGCGCCCAC
CGGAAGGAGCTGACTGGGTTGAAGGCTCTCAAGGGCATCGGTCGAGATCCCGGTGCCTAATGAGTGAGCT
AACTTACATTAATTGCGTTGCGCTCACTGCCCGCTTTCCAGTCGGGAAACCTGTCGTGCCAGCTGCATTA
ATGAATCGGCCAACGCGCGGGGAGAGGCGGTTTGCGTATTGGGCGCCAGGGTGGTTTTTCTTTTCACCAG
TGAGACGGGCAACAGCTGATTGCCCTTCACCGCCTGGCCCTGAGAGAGTTGCAGCAAGCGGTCCACGCTG
GTTTGCCCCAGCAGGCGAAAATCCTGTTTGATGGTGGTTAACGGCGGGATATAACATGAGCTGTCTTCGG
TATCGTCGTATCCCACTACCGAGATATCCGCACCAACGCGCAGCCCGGACTCGGTAATGGCGCGCATTGC
GCCCAGCGCCATCTGATCGTTGGCAACCAGCATCGCAGTGGGAACGATGCCCTCATTCAGCATTTGCATG
GTTTGTTGAAAACCGGACATGGCACTCCAGTCGCCTTCCCGTTCCGCTATCGGCTGAATTTGATTGCGAG
TGAGATATTTATGCCAGCCAGCCAGACGCAGACGCGCCGAGACAGAACTTAATGGGCCCGCTAACAGCGC
GATTTGCTGGTGACCCAATGCGACCAGATGCTCCACGCCCAGTCGCGTACCGTCTTCATGGGAGAAAATA
ATACTGTTGATGGGTGTCTGGTCAGAGACATCAAGAAATAACGCCGGAACATTAGTGCAGGCAGCTTCCA
CAGCAATGGCATCCTGGTCATCCAGCGGATAGTTAATGATCAGCCCACTGACGCGTTGCGCGAGAAGATT
GTGCACCGCCGCTTTACAGGCTTCGACGCCGCTTCGTTCTACCATCGACACCACCACGCTGGCACCCAGT
TGATCGGCGCGAGATTTAATCGCCGCGACAATTTGCGACGGCGCGTGCAGGGCCAGACTGGAGGTGGCAA
CGCCAATCAGCAACGACTGTTTGCCCGCCAGTTGTTGTGCCACGCGGTTGGGAATGTAATTCAGCTCCGC
CATCGCCGCTTCCACTTTTTCCCGCGTTTTCGCAGAAACGTGGCTGGCCTGGTTCACCACGCGGGAAACG
GTCTGATAAGAGACACCGGCATACTCTGCGACATCGTATAACGTTACTGGTTTCACATTCACCACCCTGA
ATTGACTCTCTTCCGGGCGCTATCATGCCATACCGCGAAAGGTTTTGCGCCATTCGATGGTGTCCGGGAT
CTCGACGCTCTCCCTTATGCGACTCCTGCATTAGGAAGCAGCCCAGTAGTAGGTTGAGGCCGTTGAGCAC
CGCCGCCGCAAGGAATGGTGCATGCAAGGAGATGGCGCCCAACAGTCCCCCGGCCACGGGGCCTGCCACC
ATACCCACGCCGAAACAAGCGCTCATGAGCCCGAAGTGGCGAGCCCGATCTTCCCCATCGGTGATGTCGG
CGATATAGGCGCCAGCAACCGCACCTGTGGCGCCGGTGATGCCGGCCACGATGCGTCCGGCGTAGAGGAT
CGAGATCTCGATCCCGCGAAATTAATACGACTCACTATAGGGGAATTGTGAGCGGATAACAATTCCCCTC
TAGAAATAATTTTGTTTAACTTTAAGAAGGAGATATACCATGGGCAGCAGCCATCATCATCATCATCACA
GCAGCGGCCTGGTGCCGCGCGGCAGCCATATGATGATACGTGAGCGGATAGAAGAAAAATTAAGGGCGGC
GTTCCAACCCGTATTCCTCGAAGTAGTGGATGAAAGCTATCGTCACAATGTCCCAGCCGGCTCTGAAAGC
CATTTTAAAGTTGTGCTGGTCAGCGATCGTTTTACGGGTGAACGTTTTCTGAATCGTCATCGAATGATTT
ACAGTACTTTAGCGGAGGAACTCTCTACTACCGTTCATGCGCTGGCTCTGCATACTTACACTATTAAGGA
GTGGGAAGGGTTGCAGGACACCGTCTTTGCCTCTCCTCCCTGTCGTGGAGCAGGAAGCATCGCGTAAGGA
TCCGAATTCGAGCTCCGTCGACAAGCTTGCGGCCGCACTCGAGCACCACCACCACCACCACTGAGATCCG
GCTGCTAACAAAGCCCGAAAGGAAGCTGAGTTGGCTGCTGCCACCGCTGAGCAATAACTAGCATAACCCC
TTGGGGCCTCTAAACGGGTCTTGAGGGGTTTTTTGCTGAAAGGAGGAACTATATCCGGAT
