>Addgene plasmid #72381 | pJK691 | addgene partial sequence | sequence record 139385 | T7 5'-TAATACGACTCACTATAGGG-3'
TTTTGTTTAACTTTAAGAAGGAGATATACCATGGGCAGCAGCCATCATCATCATCATCACAGCAGCGGCC
TGGTGCCGCGCGGCAGCCATATGATGATACGTGAGCGGATAGAAGAAAAATTAAGGGCGGCGTTCCAACC
CGTATTCCTCGAAGTAGTGGATGAAAGCTATCGTCACAATGTCCCAGCCGGCTCTGAAAGCCATTTTAAA
GTTGTGCTGGTCAGCGATCGTTTTACGGGTGAACGTTTTCTGAATCGTCATCGAATGATTTACAGTACTT
TAGCGGAGGAACTCTCTACTACCGTTCATGCGCTGGCTCTGCATACTTACACTATTAAGGAGTGGGAAGG
GTTGCAGGACACCGTCTTTGCCTCTCCTCCCTGTCGTGGAGCAGGAAGCATCGCGTAAGGATCCGAATTC
GAGCTCCGTCGACAAGCTTGCGGCCGCACTCGAGCACCACCACCACCACCACTGAGATCCGGCTGCTAAC
AAAGCCCGAAAGGAAGCTGAGTTGGCTGCTGCCACCGCTGAGCAATAACTAGCATAACCCCTTGGGGCCT
CTAAACGGGTCTTGAGGGGTTTTTTGCTGAAAGGAGGAACTATATCCGGATTGGCGAATGGG
[124 nt withheld, positions 623-746]
C
[91 nt withheld, positions 748-838]
A
[49 nt withheld, positions 840-888]
CCTTTGACGTTGGAGTCCACGTTCTTT
[37 nt withheld, positions 916-952]
ACCCTATCTCGGTCTATTCTTTTGATTTATAAGGGATTTTGCCGATTTCGGCCTATTGG
