>Addgene plasmid #72381 | pJK691 | addgene partial sequence | sequence record 139386 | T7term 5'-GCTAGTTATTGCTCAGCGG-3'
TTTGTTAGCAGCCGGATCTCAGTGGTGGTGGTGGTGGTGCTCGAGTGCGGCCGCAAGCTTGTCGACGGAG
CTCGAATTCGGATCCTTACGCGATGCTTCCTGCTCCACGACAGGGAGGAGAGGCAAAGACGGTGTCCTGC
AACCCTTCCCACTCCTTAATAGTGTAAGTATGCAGAGCCAGCGCATGAACGGTAGTAGAGAGTTCCTCCG
CTAAAGTACTGTAAATCATTCGATGACGATTCAGAAAACGTTCACCCGTAAAACGATCGCTGACCAGCAC
AACTTTAAAATGGCTTTCAGAGCCGGCTGGGACATTGTGACGATAGCTTTCATCCACTACTTCGAGGAAT
ACGGGTTGGAACGCCGCCCTTAATTTTTCTTCTATCCGCTCACGTATCATCATATGGCTGCCGCGCGGCA
CCAGGCCGCTGCTGTGATGATGATGATGATGGCTGCTGCCCATGGTATATCTCCTTCTTAAAGTTAAACA
AAATTATTTCTAGAGGGGAATTGTTATCCGCTCACAATTCCCCTATAGTGAGTCGTATTAATTTCGCGGG
ATCGAGATCTCGATCCTCTACGCCGGACGCATCGTGGCCGGCATCACCGGCGCCACAGGTGCGGTTGCTG
GCGCCTATATCGCCGACATCACCGATGGGGAAGATCGGGCTCGCCACTTCGGGCTCATGAGCGCTTGTTT
CGGCGTGGGTATGGTGGCAGGCCCCGTGGCCGGGGGACTGTTGGGCGCCA
